Addgene plasmid #91422: pHH0103_DNMBP-2/6
Purpose: Protein expression and purification of human SH3 domain construct DNMBP-2/6
Depositing lab: Sachdev Sidhu. Depositing organization: University of Toronto. Publication: Comprehensive Analysis of the Human SH3 Domain Family Reveals a Wide Variety of Non-canonical Specificities. Teyra J, Huang H, Jain S, Guan X, Dong A, Liu Y, Tempel W, Min J, Tong Y, Kim PM, Bader GD, Sidhu SS. Structure. 2017 Oct 3;25(10):1598-1610.e3. doi: 10.1016/j.str.2017.07.017. Epub 2017 Sep 7. PubMed 28890361.
Backbone
  Vector backbone: pHH0103
  Vector type: Bacterial Expression
Growth in bacteria
  Bacterial resistance: Ampicillin, 100 μg/mL
  Growth temperature: 37°C
  Growth strain: DH5alpha
  Copy number: Low Copy
Gene/Insert
  Gene/Insert name: DNMBP-2/6
  Species: H. sapiens (human)
  Insert size (bp): 224
  Entrez Gene: DNMBP (a.k.a. ARHGEF36, CTRCT48, TUBA)
  Cloning method: Restriction Enzyme; 5′ cloning site Sfi1 (unknown if destroyed); 3′ cloning site Not1 (unknown if destroyed)
Terms and licenses: Academic/Nonprofit Terms; Industry Terms: Not Available to Industry
Depositor comments: Addgene NGS results found D96G within the DNMBP translation compared to NP_056036.1
How to cite: pHH0103_DNMBP-2/6 was a gift from Sachdev Sidhu (Addgene plasmid # 91422 ; http://n2t.net/addgene:91422 ; RRID:Addgene_91422)
