[The description below was written by a language model from this plasmid's Addgene catalogue record and pLannotate feature annotations shown in this document.]
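Description:
pHH0103_DNMBP-2/6 is a 6.9 kb bacterial expression plasmid built on the pHH0103 backbone for producing and purifying a single human SH3 domain from DNMBP (also called ARHGEF36 or TUBA). The name suggests it is the second of the six SH3 domains in that protein, although the record does not spell this out. The plasmid is propagated in E. coli under ampicillin selection through the TEM beta-lactamase gene and its own promoter. It replicates from a ColE1/pBR322-type origin with the bom mobilisation region, and the catalogue lists it as low copy. An f1 origin is also present and interrupts the rop gene, which is annotated only as fragments.

Expression is driven by the hybrid tac promoter followed by a lac operator. A plasmid-borne lacI gene under the lacIq promoter supplies high levels of repressor, so transcription stays off until it is induced with IPTG. The annotated coding features run in order as a 6xHis tag, Schistosoma japonicum glutathione S-transferase, and the DNMBP fragment. The insert is listed as 224 bp and was cloned between SfiI and NotI sites. This arrangement points to an N-terminally His- and GST-tagged SH3 domain that can be purified by nickel or glutathione affinity. The bacteriophage fd terminator lies directly downstream.

Beyond the terminator are fragments of M13 gene III and of the tetracycline resistance gene. These look like remnants of a phage-display phagemid ancestor rather than functional parts of the expression cassette. Sequencing by the repository found a D96G substitution in the DNMBP translation relative to the reference protein. The construct belongs to a collection used for a systematic analysis of the binding specificities of human SH3 domains.
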