Features (pLannotate 1.2.2; 21 found; start..end, strand, type, name):
     62..139     +  promoter       lacIq promoter: lacI (mutant); In the lacIq allele, a single base change in the promoter boosts expression of the lacI gene about 10-fold.
    140..1222    +  CDS            lacI: lac repressor; lacI; The lac repressor binds to the lac operator to inhibit transcription in E. coli. This inhibition can be relieved by adding lactose or isopropyl-β-D-thiogalactopyranoside (IPTG).
   1235..1256    +  protein_bind   CAP binding site: CAP binding activates transcription in the presence of cAMP. E. coli catabolite activator protein
   1275..1292    +  promoter       tet promoter (fragment): E. coli promoter for tetracycline efflux protein gene
   1465..1493    +  promoter       tac promoter: strong E. coli promoter; hybrid between the trp and lac UV5 promoters
   1501..1517    +  protein_bind   lac operator: The lac repressor binds to the lac operator to inhibit transcription in E. coli. This inhibition can be relieved by adding lactose or isopropyl-β-D-thiogalactopyranoside (IPTG). lac repressor encoded by lacI
   1602..1619    +  CDS            6xHis: 6xHis affinity tag
   1635..2288    +  CDS            GST26_SCHJA: Experimental evidence at protein level: Swiss-Prot protein existence level 1. GST isoenzymes appear to play a central role in the parasite detoxification system. Other functions are also suspected including a role in increasing the solubility of haematin in the parasite gut. From Schistosoma japonicum (Blood fluke).
   2364..2558    +  CDS            DNMBP (fragment): DNMBP_HUMAN - Also known as ARHGEF36 From Homo sapiens (Human).
   2574..2621    +  terminator     fd terminator (sequence withheld): central terminator from bacteriophage fd (Otsuka and Kunisawa, 1982)
   2626..2838    +  CDS            M13 gene III (fragment) (sequence partly withheld): pIII; III; minor coat protein
   2853..3323    +  CDS            M13 gene III (fragment) (sequence partly withheld): pIII; III; minor coat protein
   3345..3415    +  CDS            TcR (fragment): tetracycline efflux protein; tet; confers resistance to tetracycline
   3657..4037    -  CDS            YPB1_ECOLX: Protein predicted: Swiss-Prot protein existence level 4. From Escherichia coli.
   4054..4205    +  CDS            rop (fragment): Rop protein, which maintains plasmids at low copy number; rop
   4241..4669    -  rep_origin     f1 ori (sequence partly withheld): f1 bacteriophage origin of replication; arrow indicates direction of (+) strand synthesis
   4678..4717    +  CDS            rop (fragment): Rop protein, which maintains plasmids at low copy number; rop
   4819..4959    +  misc_feature   bom: basis of mobility region from pBR322
   5145..5732    -  rep_origin     ori: high-copy-number ColE1/pMB1/pBR322/pUC origin of replication
   5906..6763    -  CDS            bla: BLAT_ECOLX - Experimental evidence at protein level: Swiss-Prot protein existence level 1. TEM-type are the most prevalent beta-lactamases in enterobacteria; they hydrolyze the beta-lactam bond in susceptible beta-lactam antibiotics, thus conferring resistance to penicillins and cephalosporins. TEM-3 and TEM-4 are capable of hydrolyzing cefotaxime and ceftazidime. TEM-5 is capable of hydrolyzing ceftazidime. TEM-6 is capable of hydrolyzing ceftazidime and aztreonam. TEM-8/CAZ-2, TEM- 16/CAZ-7 and TEM-24/CAZ-6 are markedly active against ceftazidime. IRT- 4 shows resistance to beta-lactamase in
   6764..6868    -  promoter       AmpR promoter: bla
>Addgene plasmid #91422 | pHH0103_DNMBP-2/6 | addgene full sequence | sequence record 192284 | Addgene NGS Result
TCATGACATTAACCTATAAAAATAGGCGTATCACGAGGCCCTTTCGTCTTCAAGAATTCCCGACACCATC
GAATGGTGCAAAACCTTTCGCGGTATGGCATGATAGCGCCCGGAAGAGAGTCAATTCAGGGTGGTGAATG
TGAAACCAGTAACGTTATACGATGTCGCAGAGTATGCCGGTGTCTCTTATCAGACCGTTTCCCGCGTGGT
GAACCAGGCCAGCCACGTTTCTGCGAAAACGCGGGAAAAAGTGGAAGCGGCGATGGCGGAGCTGAATTAC
ATTCCCAACCGCGTGGCACAACAACTGGCGGGCAAACAGTCGTTGCTGATTGGCGTTGCCACCTCCAGTC
TGGCCCTGCACGCGCCGTCGCAAATTGTCGCGGCGATTAAATCTCGCGCCGATCAACTGGGTGCCAGCGT
GGTGGTGTCGATGGTAGAACGAAGCGGCGTCGAAGCCTGTAAAGCGGCGGTGCACAATCTTCTCGCGCAA
CGCGTCAGTGGGCTGATCATTAACTATCCGCTGGATGACCAGGATGCCATTGCTGTGGAAGCTGCCTGCA
CTAATGTTCCGGCGTTATTTCTTGATGTCTCTGACCAGACACCCATCAACAGTATTATTTTCTCCCATGA
AGACGGTACGCGACTGGGCGTGGAGCATCTGGTCGCATTGGGTCACCAGCAAATCGCGCTGTTAGCGGGC
CCATTAAGTTCTGTCTCGGCGCGTCTGCGTCTGGCTGGCTGGCATAAATATCTCACTCGCAATCAAATTC
AGCCGATAGCGGAACGGGAAGGCGACTGGAGTGCCATGTCCGGTTTTCAACAAACCATGCAAATGCTGAA
TGAGGGCATCGTTCCCACTGCGATGCTGGTTGCCAACGATCAGATGGCGCTGGGCGCAATGCGCGCCATT
ACCGAGTCCGGGCTGCGCGTTGGTGCGGATATCTCGGTAGTGGGATACGACGATACCGAAGACAGCTCAT
GTTATATCCCGCCGTTAACCACCATCAAACAGGATTTTCGCCTGCTGGGGCAAACCAGCGTGGACCGCTT
GCTGCAACTCTCTCAGGGCCAGGCGGTGAAGGGCAATCAGCTGTTGCCCGTCTCACTGGTGAAAAGAAAA
ACCACCCTGGCGCCCAATACGCAAACCGCCTCTCCCCGCGCGTTGGCCGATTCATTAATGCAGCTGGCAC
GACAGGTTTCCCGACTGGAAAGCGGGCAGTGAGCGCAACGCAATTAATGTAAGTTAGCTCACTCATTAGG
CACAATTCTCATGTTTGACAGCTTATCATCGACTGCACGGTGCACCAATGCTTCTGGCGTCAGGCAGCCA
TCGGAAGCTGTGGTATGGCTGTGCAGGTCGTAAATCACTGCATAATTCGTGTCGCTCAAGGCGCACTCCC
GTTCTGGATAATGTTTTTTGCGCCGACATCATAACGGTTCTGGCAAATATTCTGAAATGAGCTGTTGACA
ATTAATCATCGGCTCGTATAATGTGTGGAATTGTGAGCGGATAACAATTTCACACAGGAAACAGCCAGTC
CGTTTAGGTGTTTTCACGAGCACTTCACCAACAAGGACCATAGATTATGAAAATCGAAGAACACCATCAC
CATCACCATTCCAGCGGTAAGCTTATGTCCCCTATACTAGGTTATTGGAAAATTAAGGGCCTTGTGCAAC
CCACTCGACTTCTTTTGGAATATCTTGAAGAAAAATATGAAGAGCATTTGTATGAGCGCGATGAAGGTGA
TAAATGGCGAAACAAAAAGTTTGAATTGGGTTTGGAGTTTCCCAATCTTCCTTATTATATTGATGGTGAT
GTTAAATTAACACAGTCTATGGCCATCATACGTTATATAGCTGACAAGCACAACATGTTGGGTGGTTGTC
CAAAAGAGCGTGCAGAGATTTCAATGCTTGAAGGAGCGGTTTTGGATATTAGATACGGTGTTTCGAGAAT
TGCATATAGTAAAGACTTTGAAACTCTCAAAGTTGATTTTCTTAGCAAGCTACCTGAAATGCTGAAAATG
TTCGAAGATCGTTTATGTCATAAAACATATTTAAATGGTGATCATGTAACCCATCCTGACTTCATGTTGT
ATGACGCTCTTGATGTTGTTTTATACATGGACCCAATGTGCCTGGATGCGTTCCCAAAATTAGTTTGTTT
TAAAAAACGTATTGAAGCTATCCCACAAATTGATAAGTACTTGAAATCCAGCAAGTATATAGCATGGCCT
TTGCAGGGCTGGCAAGCCACGTTTGGTGGTGGCGACCATCCTCCAAAATCGGATCTGGAAGTTCTGTTCC
AGGGGCCCCTGTCCAGCGGTCTGGTTCCGCGTGGTTCCGGTACCGCGGCCCAGCCGGCCATGGCCCAGGG
CGCGCTGCGTCTGTTTGTCTGCATTTGTGAATTCACCTCCCAGGAACTGGATAATCTGCCACTGCATCGT
GGTGATCTGGTTATTCTGGGTGGTATTCCAACCGCAGGTTGGCTGCAAGGTCGTAGTTGTTGGGGTGCAC
GTGGTTTCTTTCCATCCTCCTGTGTTCGTGAACTGTGTGCGGCCGCATA
[142 nt withheld, positions 2570-2711]
C
[98 nt withheld, positions 2713-2810]
AGTTTGTACTGGTGACGAAACTCAGTGTCTAGCTAGAGTGGC
[149 nt withheld, positions 2853-3001]
T
[41 nt withheld, positions 3003-3043]
T
[62 nt withheld, positions 3045-3106]
A
[35 nt withheld, positions 3108-3142]
CCTCCCTCAATCGGTTGAATGTCGCCCTTTTGTCTTTGGCGCTGGTAAACCATATGAA
[86 nt withheld, positions 3201-3286]
T
[54 nt withheld, positions 3288-3341]
CTAGCGCCGCCCTATACCTTGTCTGCCTCCCCGCGTTGCGTCGCGGTGCATGGAGCCGGGCCACCTCGAC
CTGAATGGAAGCCGGCGGCACCTCGCTAACGGATTCACCACTCCAAGAATTGGAGCCAATCAATTCTTGC
GGAGAACTGTGAATGCGCAAACCAACCCTTGGCAGAACATATCCATCGCGTCCGCCATCTCCAGCAGCCG
CACGCGGCGCATCTCGGGCAGCGTTGGGTCCTGGCCACGGGTGCGCATGATCGTGCTCCTGTCGTTGAGG
ACCCGGCTAGGCTGGCGGGGTTGCCTTACTGGTTAGCAGAATGAATCACCGATACGCGAGCGAACGTGAA
GCGACTGCTGCTGCAAAACGTCTGCGACCTGAGCAACAACATGAATGGTCTTCGGTTTCCGTGTTTCGTA
AAGTCTGGAAACGCGGAAGTCAGCGCCCTGCACCATTATGTTCCGGATCTGCATCGCAGGATGCTGCTGG
CTACCCTGTGGAACACCTACATCTGTATTAACGAAGCGCTGGCATTGACCCTGAGTGATTTTTCTCTGGT
CCCGCCGCATCCATACCGCCAGTTGTTTACCCTCACAACGTTCCAGTAACCGGGCATGTTCATCATCAGT
AACCCGTATCGTGAGCATCCTCTCTCGTTTCATCGGTATCATTACCCCCATGAACAGAAATCCCCCTTAC
ACGGAGGCATCAGTGACCAAACAGGAAAAAACCGCCCTTAACATGGCCCGCTTTATCAGAAGCCAGACAT
TAACGCTTCTGGAGAAACTCAACGAGCTGGACGCGGATGAACAGGCAGACATCTGTGAATCGCTTCACGA
CCACGCTGATGAGCTTTACCGCAGGATCCGCGAAATTGTAAGCGTTAATATTTTGTTAAAATTCGCGTTA
AATTTTTGTTAAATCAGCTCATTTTTTAACCAATAGGCCGAAATCGGCAAAATCCCTTATAAATCAAAAG
AATAGACCGAGATAGGGT
[37 nt withheld, positions 4340-4376]
AAAGAACGTGGACTCCAACGTCAAAGG
[49 nt withheld, positions 4404-4452]
T
[91 nt withheld, positions 4454-4544]
G
[124 nt withheld, positions 4546-4669]
CGCGGATCCTGCCTCGCGCGTTTCGGTGATGACGGTGAAAACCTCTGACACATGCAGCTCCCGGAGACGG
TCACAGCTTGTCTGTAAGCGGATGCCGGGAGCAGACAAGCCCGTCAGGGCGCGTCAGCGGGTGTTGGCGG
GTGTCGGGGCGCAGCCATGACCCAGTCACGTAGCGATAGCGGAGTGTATACTGGCTTAACTATGCGGCAT
CAGAGCAGATTGTACTGAGAGTGCACCATATGCGGTGTGAAATACCGCACAGATGCGTAAGGAGAAAATA
CCGCATCAGGCGCTCTTCCGCTTCCTCGCTCACTGACTCGCTGCGCTCGGTCGTTCGGCTGCGGCGAGCG
GTATCAGCTCACTCAAAGGCGGTAATACGGTTATCCACAGAATCAGGGGATAACGCAGGAAAGAACATGT
GAGCAAAAGGCCAGCAAAAGGCCAGGAACCGTAAAAAGGCCGCGTTGCTGGCGTTTTTCCATAGGCTCCG
CCCCCCTGACGAGCATCACAAAAATCGACGCTCAAGTCAGAGGTGGCGAAACCCGACAGGACTATAAAGA
TACCAGGGTTTCCCCCTGGAAGCTCCCTCGTGCGCTCTCCTGTTCCGACCCTGCCGCTTACCGGATACCT
GTCCGCCTTTCTCCCTTCGGGAAGCGTGGCGCTTTCTCATAGCTCACGCTGTAGGTATCTCAGTTCGGTG
TAGGTCGTTCGCTCCAAGCTGGGCTGTGTGCACGAACCCCCCGTTCAGCCCGACCGCTGCGCCTTATCCG
GTAACTATCGTCTTGAGTCCAACCCGGTAAGACACGACTTATCGCCACTGGCAGCAGCCACTGGTAACAG
GATTAGCAGAGCGAGGTATGTAGGCGGTGCTACAGAGTTCTTGAAGTGGTGGCCTAACTACGGCTACACT
AGAAGGACAGTATTTGGTATCTGCGCTCTGCTGAAGCCAGTTACCTTCGGAAAAAGAGTTGGTAGCTCTT
GATCCGGCAAACAAACCACCGCTGGTAGCGGTGGTTTTTTTGTTTGCAAGCAGCAGATTACGCGCAGAAA
AAAAGGATCTCAAGAAGATCCTTTGATCTTTTCTACGGGGTCTGACGCTCAGTGGAACGAAAACTCACGT
TAAGGGATTTTGGTCATGAGATTATCAAAAAGGATCTTCACCTAGATCCTTTTAAATTAAAAATGAAGTT
TTAAATCAATCTAAAGTATATATGAGTAAACTTGGTCTGACAGTTACCAATGCTTAATCAGTGAGGCACC
TATCTCAGCGATCTGTCTATTTCGTTCATCCATAGTTGCCTGACTCCCCGTCGTGTAGATAACTACGATA
CGGGAGGGCTTACCATCTGGCCCCAGTGCTGCAATGATACCGCGAGACCCACGCTCACCGGCTCCAGATT
TATCAGCAATAAACCAGCCAGCCGGAAGGGCCGAGCGCAGAAGTGGTCCTGCAACTTTATCCGCCTCCAT
CCAGTCTATTAATTGTTGCCGGGAAGCTAGAGTAAGTAGTTCGCCAGTTAATAGTTTGCGCAACGTTGTT
GCCATTGCTGCAGGCATCGTGGTGTCACGCTCGTCGTTTGGTATGGCTTCATTCAGCTCCGGTTCCCAAC
GATCAAGGCGAGTTACATGATCCCCCATATTGTGCAAAAAAGCGGTTAGCTCCTTCGGTCCTCCGATCGT
TGTCAGAAGTAAGTTGGCCGCAGTGTTATCACTCATGGTTATGGCAGCACTGCATAATTCTCTTACTGTC
ATGCCATCCGTAAGATGCTTTTCTGTGACTGGTGAGTACTCAACCAAGTCATTCTGAGAATAGTGTATGC
GGCGACCGAGTTGCTCTTGCCCGGCGTCAACACGGGATAATACCGCGCCACATAGCAGAACTTTAAAAGT
GCTCATCATTGGAAAACGTTCTTCGGGGCGAAAACTCTCAAGGATCTTACCGCTGTTGAGATCCAGTTCG
ATGTAACCCACTCGTGCACCCAACTGATCTTCAGCATCTTTTACTTTCACCAGCGTTTCTGGGTGAGCAA
AAACAGGAAGGCAAAATGCCGCAAAAAAGGGAATAAGGGCGACACGGAAATGTTGAATACTCATACTCTT
CCTTTTTCAATATTATTGAAGCATTTATCAGGGTTATTGTCTCATGAGCGGATACATATTTGAATGTATT
TAGAAAAATAAACAAATAGGGGTTCCGCGCACATTTCCCCGAAAAGTGCCACCTGACGTCTAAGAAACCA
TTATTA
