>Addgene plasmid #91422 | pHH0103_DNMBP-2/6 | depositor partial sequence | sequence record 175910 | insert sequence
GGTACCGAATTCGGATCCGCGCGCTGCGTCTGTTTGTCTGCATTTGTGAATTCACCTCCCAGGAACTGGA
TAATCTGCCACTGCATCGTGGTGATCTGGTTATTCTGGATGGTATTCCAACCGCAGGTTGGCTGCAAGGT
CGTAGTTGTTGGGGTGCACGTGGTTTCTTTCCATCCTCCTGTGTTCGTGAACTGTGTGCGGCCGCTAGCT
AAGTCGACGAGCTC
